Addgene plasmid #207104: 53BP1 KO sgRNA
Purpose: pX330 based plasmid for expression of Cas9 and the AGATTCTCAGCCTGAAAGCC sgRNA to target the 53BP1 coding sequence.
Depositing lab: Jens Schmidt. Depositing organization: Michigan State University. Publication: Systematic analysis of the molecular and biophysical properties of key DNA damage response factors. Heyza JR, Mikhova M, Bahl A, Broadbent DG, Schmidt JC. Elife. 2023 Jun 21;12:e87086. doi: 10.7554/eLife.87086. PubMed 37341699.
Backbone
  Vector backbone: pX330 Addgene #42230
  Backbone size w/o insert (bp): 8484
  Vector type: Mammalian Expression
Growth in bacteria
  Bacterial resistance: Ampicillin, 100 μg/mL
  Growth temperature: 37°C
  Growth strain: DH5alpha
  Copy number: High Copy
Gene/Insert
  Gene/Insert name: AGATTCTCAGCCTGAAAGCC
  Species: H. sapiens (human)
  Promoter: CMV and U6
  Cloning method: Restriction Enzyme; 5′ cloning site BbsI (unknown if destroyed); 3′ cloning site BbsI (unknown if destroyed)
  Sequencing primers: 5′ U6 forward
Terms and licenses: Academic/Nonprofit Terms; Industry Terms: Not Available to Industry
How to cite: 53BP1 KO sgRNA was a gift from Jens Schmidt (Addgene plasmid # 207104 ; http://n2t.net/addgene:207104 ; RRID:Addgene_207104)
