[The description below was written by a language model from this plasmid's Addgene catalogue record and pLannotate feature annotations shown in this document.]
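Description:
53BP1 KO sgRNA is a pX330-based mammalian expression plasmid that delivers both components of the Streptococcus pyogenes CRISPR/Cas9 system from a single vector, programmed to cut within the coding sequence of human 53BP1. A 20-nucleotide spacer was cloned by restriction cloning into the BbsI sites of the backbone, placing it between the human U6 RNA polymerase III promoter and the S. pyogenes guide RNA scaffold, so that a complete single guide RNA is transcribed in transfected cells. The annotation also picks up a short second scaffold fragment just downstream of the full scaffold.

The Cas9 cassette follows. The catalogue lists its promoter as CMV, but the feature table shows a composite promoter made of the CMV enhancer, the chicken β-actin promoter and a hybrid intron. The Cas9 open reading frame is annotated as adjoining N- and C-terminal portions that together form one continuous coding sequence. It is fused at its C-terminus to the bipartite nucleoplasmin nuclear localization signal and terminated by the bovine growth hormone polyadenylation signal. A single AAV2 inverted terminal repeat lies downstream; with only one ITR annotated, the plasmid is not set up for AAV packaging.

In bacteria the plasmid is maintained at high copy through a ColE1/pUC-type origin and selected with ampicillin via β-lactamase, and an f1 origin is also present. No mammalian selection marker or fluorescent reporter is annotated. The construct is intended for generating 53BP1 knockouts in human cells, where Cas9-induced breaks disrupt the reading frame, and it was deposited in connection with a study of DNA damage response factors.
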