Features (pLannotate 1.2.2; 18 found; start..end, strand, type, name):
      6..246     +  promoter       U6 promoter: RNA polymerase III promoter for human U6 snRNA
    276..351     +  misc_RNA       gRNA scaffold: guide RNA scaffold for the Streptococcus pyogenes CRISPR/Cas9 system
    358..401     +  misc_RNA       gRNA scaffold (fragment): guide RNA scaffold for the Streptococcus pyogenes CRISPR/Cas9 system
    448..733     +  enhancer       CMV enhancer: human cytomegalovirus immediate early enhancer; contains an 18-bp deletion relative to the standard CMV enhancer
    735..1010    +  promoter       chicken β-actin promoter: No description available
   1011..1238    +  intron         hybrid intron: hybrid between chicken β-actin (CBA) and minute virus of mice (MMV) introns (Gray et al., 2011)
   1376..2977    +  CDS            Cas9(N): N-terminal portion of Streptococcus pyogenes Cas9 (Zetsche et al., 2015)
   2978..5476    +  CDS            Cas9(C): C-terminal portion of Streptococcus pyogenes Cas9 (Zetsche et al., 2015)
   5477..5524    +  CDS            nucleoplasmin NLS: bipartite nuclear localization signal from nucleoplasmin
   5558..5669    +  polyA_signal   bGH poly(A) signal: bovine growth hormone polyadenylation signal
   5774..5914    +  repeat_region  AAV2 ITR: inverted terminal repeat of adeno-associated virus serotype 2 inverted
   5919..5970    -  misc_feature   bom (fragment): basis of mobility region from pBR322
   5989..6444    +  rep_origin     f1 ori (sequence partly withheld): f1 bacteriophage origin of replication; arrow indicates direction of (+) strand synthesis
   6445..6494    -  misc_feature   bom (fragment): basis of mobility region from pBR322
   6596..6631    -  CDS            rop (fragment): Rop protein, which maintains plasmids at low copy number; rop
   6726..6830    +  promoter       AmpR promoter: bla
   6831..7691    +  CDS            AmpR: β-lactamase; bla; confers resistance to ampicillin, carbenicillin, and related antibiotics
   7862..8450    +  rep_origin     ori: high-copy-number ColE1/pMB1/pBR322/pUC origin of replication
>Addgene plasmid #207104 | 53BP1 KO sgRNA | addgene full sequence | sequence record 427334 | Addgene NGS Result
CATGTGAGGGCCTATTTCCCATGATTCCTTCATATTTGCATATACGATACAAGGCTGTTAGAGAGATAAT
TGGAATTAATTTGACTGTAAACACAAAGATATTAGTACAAAATACGTGACGTAGAAAGTAATAATTTCTT
GGGTAGTTTGCAGTTTTAAAATTATGTTTTAAAATGGACTATCATATGCTTACCGTAACTTGAAAGTATT
TCGATTTCTTGGCTTTATATATCTTGTGGAAAGGACGAAACACCGAGATTCTCAGCCTGAAAGCCGTTTT
AGAGCTAGAAATAGCAAGTTAAAATAAGGCTAGTCCGTTATCAACTTGAAAAAGTGGCACCGAGTCGGTG
CTTTTTTGTTTTAGAGCTAGAAATAGCAAGTTAAAATAAGGCTAGTCCGTTTTTAGCGCGTGCGCCAATT
CTGCAGACAAATGGCTCTAGAGGTACCCGTTACATAACTTACGGTAAATGGCCCGCCTGGCTGACCGCCC
AACGACCCCCGCCCATTGACGTCAATAGTAACGCCAATAGGGACTTTCCATTGACGTCAATGGGTGGAGT
ATTTACGGTAAACTGCCCACTTGGCAGTACATCAAGTGTATCATATGCCAAGTACGCCCCCTATTGACGT
CAATGACGGTAAATGGCCCGCCTGGCATTGTGCCCAGTACATGACCTTATGGGACTTTCCTACTTGGCAG
TACATCTACGTATTAGTCATCGCTATTACCATGGTCGAGGTGAGCCCCACGTTCTGCTTCACTCTCCCCA
TCTCCCCCCCCTCCCCACCCCCAATTTTGTATTTATTTATTTTTTAATTATTTTGTGCAGCGATGGGGGC
GGGGGGGGGGGGGGGGCGCGCCGGGCGGGGCGGGGCGGGGCGAGGGGCGGGGCGGGGCGAGGCGGAGAGG
TGCGGCGGCAGCCAATCAGAGCGGCGCGCTCCGAAAGTTTCCTTTTATGGCGAGGCGGCGGCGGCGGCGG
CCCTATAAAAAGCGAAGCGCGCGGCGGGCGGGAGTCGCTGCGCGCTGCCTTCGCCCCGTGCCCCGCTCCG
CCGCCGCCTCGCGCCGCCCGCCCCGGCTCTGACTGACCGCGTTACTCCCACAGGTGAGCGGGCGGGACGG
CCCTTCTCCTCCGGGCTGTAATTAGCTGAGCAAGAGGTAAGGGTTTAAGGGATGGTTGGTTGGTGGGGTA
TTAATGTTTAATTACCTGGAGCACCTGCCTGAAATCACTTTTTTTCAGGTTGGACCGGTGCCACCATGGA
CTATAAGGACCACGACGGAGACTACAAGGATCATGATATTGATTACAAAGACGATGACGATAAGATGGCC
CCAAAGAAGAAGCGGAAGGTCGGTATCCACGGAGTCCCAGCAGCCGACAAGAAGTACAGCATCGGCCTGG
ACATCGGCACCAACTCTGTGGGCTGGGCCGTGATCACCGACGAGTACAAGGTGCCCAGCAAGAAATTCAA
GGTGCTGGGCAACACCGACCGGCACAGCATCAAGAAGAACCTGATCGGAGCCCTGCTGTTCGACAGCGGC
GAAACAGCCGAGGCCACCCGGCTGAAGAGAACCGCCAGAAGAAGATACACCAGACGGAAGAACCGGATCT
GCTATCTGCAAGAGATCTTCAGCAACGAGATGGCCAAGGTGGACGACAGCTTCTTCCACAGACTGGAAGA
GTCCTTCCTGGTGGAAGAGGATAAGAAGCACGAGCGGCACCCCATCTTCGGCAACATCGTGGACGAGGTG
GCCTACCACGAGAAGTACCCCACCATCTACCACCTGAGAAAGAAACTGGTGGACAGCACCGACAAGGCCG
ACCTGCGGCTGATCTATCTGGCCCTGGCCCACATGATCAAGTTCCGGGGCCACTTCCTGATCGAGGGCGA
CCTGAACCCCGACAACAGCGACGTGGACAAGCTGTTCATCCAGCTGGTGCAGACCTACAACCAGCTGTTC
GAGGAAAACCCCATCAACGCCAGCGGCGTGGACGCCAAGGCCATCCTGTCTGCCAGACTGAGCAAGAGCA
GACGGCTGGAAAATCTGATCGCCCAGCTGCCCGGCGAGAAGAAGAATGGCCTGTTCGGAAACCTGATTGC
CCTGAGCCTGGGCCTGACCCCCAACTTCAAGAGCAACTTCGACCTGGCCGAGGATGCCAAACTGCAGCTG
AGCAAGGACACCTACGACGACGACCTGGACAACCTGCTGGCCCAGATCGGCGACCAGTACGCCGACCTGT
TTCTGGCCGCCAAGAACCTGTCCGACGCCATCCTGCTGAGCGACATCCTGAGAGTGAACACCGAGATCAC
CAAGGCCCCCCTGAGCGCCTCTATGATCAAGAGATACGACGAGCACCACCAGGACCTGACCCTGCTGAAA
GCTCTCGTGCGGCAGCAGCTGCCTGAGAAGTACAAAGAGATTTTCTTCGACCAGAGCAAGAACGGCTACG
CCGGCTACATTGACGGCGGAGCCAGCCAGGAAGAGTTCTACAAGTTCATCAAGCCCATCCTGGAAAAGAT
GGACGGCACCGAGGAACTGCTCGTGAAGCTGAACAGAGAGGACCTGCTGCGGAAGCAGCGGACCTTCGAC
AACGGCAGCATCCCCCACCAGATCCACCTGGGAGAGCTGCACGCCATTCTGCGGCGGCAGGAAGATTTTT
ACCCATTCCTGAAGGACAACCGGGAAAAGATCGAGAAGATCCTGACCTTCCGCATCCCCTACTACGTGGG
CCCTCTGGCCAGGGGAAACAGCAGATTCGCCTGGATGACCAGAAAGAGCGAGGAAACCATCACCCCCTGG
AACTTCGAGGAAGTGGTGGACAAGGGCGCTTCCGCCCAGAGCTTCATCGAGCGGATGACCAACTTCGATA
AGAACCTGCCCAACGAGAAGGTGCTGCCCAAGCACAGCCTGCTGTACGAGTACTTCACCGTGTATAACGA
GCTGACCAAAGTGAAATACGTGACCGAGGGAATGAGAAAGCCCGCCTTCCTGAGCGGCGAGCAGAAAAAG
GCCATCGTGGACCTGCTGTTCAAGACCAACCGGAAAGTGACCGTGAAGCAGCTGAAAGAGGACTACTTCA
AGAAAATCGAGTGCTTCGACTCCGTGGAAATCTCCGGCGTGGAAGATCGGTTCAACGCCTCCCTGGGCAC
ATACCACGATCTGCTGAAAATTATCAAGGACAAGGACTTCCTGGACAATGAGGAAAACGAGGACATTCTG
GAAGATATCGTGCTGACCCTGACACTGTTTGAGGACAGAGAGATGATCGAGGAACGGCTGAAAACCTATG
CCCACCTGTTCGACGACAAAGTGATGAAGCAGCTGAAGCGGCGGAGATACACCGGCTGGGGCAGGCTGAG
CCGGAAGCTGATCAACGGCATCCGGGACAAGCAGTCCGGCAAGACAATCCTGGATTTCCTGAAGTCCGAC
GGCTTCGCCAACAGAAACTTCATGCAGCTGATCCACGACGACAGCCTGACCTTTAAAGAGGACATCCAGA
AAGCCCAGGTGTCCGGCCAGGGCGATAGCCTGCACGAGCACATTGCCAATCTGGCCGGCAGCCCCGCCAT
TAAGAAGGGCATCCTGCAGACAGTGAAGGTGGTGGACGAGCTCGTGAAAGTGATGGGCCGGCACAAGCCC
GAGAACATCGTGATCGAAATGGCCAGAGAGAACCAGACCACCCAGAAGGGACAGAAGAACAGCCGCGAGA
GAATGAAGCGGATCGAAGAGGGCATCAAAGAGCTGGGCAGCCAGATCCTGAAAGAACACCCCGTGGAAAA
CACCCAGCTGCAGAACGAGAAGCTGTACCTGTACTACCTGCAGAATGGGCGGGATATGTACGTGGACCAG
GAACTGGACATCAACCGGCTGTCCGACTACGATGTGGACCATATCGTGCCTCAGAGCTTTCTGAAGGACG
ACTCCATCGACAACAAGGTGCTGACCAGAAGCGACAAGAACCGGGGCAAGAGCGACAACGTGCCCTCCGA
AGAGGTCGTGAAGAAGATGAAGAACTACTGGCGGCAGCTGCTGAACGCCAAGCTGATTACCCAGAGAAAG
TTCGACAATCTGACCAAGGCCGAGAGAGGCGGCCTGAGCGAACTGGATAAGGCCGGCTTCATCAAGAGAC
AGCTGGTGGAAACCCGGCAGATCACAAAGCACGTGGCACAGATCCTGGACTCCCGGATGAACACTAAGTA
CGACGAGAATGACAAGCTGATCCGGGAAGTGAAAGTGATCACCCTGAAGTCCAAGCTGGTGTCCGATTTC
CGGAAGGATTTCCAGTTTTACAAAGTGCGCGAGATCAACAACTACCACCACGCCCACGACGCCTACCTGA
ACGCCGTCGTGGGAACCGCCCTGATCAAAAAGTACCCTAAGCTGGAAAGCGAGTTCGTGTACGGCGACTA
CAAGGTGTACGACGTGCGGAAGATGATCGCCAAGAGCGAGCAGGAAATCGGCAAGGCTACCGCCAAGTAC
TTCTTCTACAGCAACATCATGAACTTTTTCAAGACCGAGATTACCCTGGCCAACGGCGAGATCCGGAAGC
GGCCTCTGATCGAGACAAACGGCGAAACCGGGGAGATCGTGTGGGATAAGGGCCGGGATTTTGCCACCGT
GCGGAAAGTGCTGAGCATGCCCCAAGTGAATATCGTGAAAAAGACCGAGGTGCAGACAGGCGGCTTCAGC
AAAGAGTCTATCCTGCCCAAGAGGAACAGCGATAAGCTGATCGCCAGAAAGAAGGACTGGGACCCTAAGA
AGTACGGCGGCTTCGACAGCCCCACCGTGGCCTATTCTGTGCTGGTGGTGGCCAAAGTGGAAAAGGGCAA
GTCCAAGAAACTGAAGAGTGTGAAAGAGCTGCTGGGGATCACCATCATGGAAAGAAGCAGCTTCGAGAAG
AATCCCATCGACTTTCTGGAAGCCAAGGGCTACAAAGAAGTGAAAAAGGACCTGATCATCAAGCTGCCTA
AGTACTCCCTGTTCGAGCTGGAAAACGGCCGGAAGAGAATGCTGGCCTCTGCCGGCGAACTGCAGAAGGG
AAACGAACTGGCCCTGCCCTCCAAATATGTGAACTTCCTGTACCTGGCCAGCCACTATGAGAAGCTGAAG
GGCTCCCCCGAGGATAATGAGCAGAAACAGCTGTTTGTGGAACAGCACAAGCACTACCTGGACGAGATCA
TCGAGCAGATCAGCGAGTTCTCCAAGAGAGTGATCCTGGCCGACGCTAATCTGGACAAAGTGCTGTCCGC
CTACAACAAGCACCGGGATAAGCCCATCAGAGAGCAGGCCGAGAATATCATCCACCTGTTTACCCTGACC
AATCTGGGAGCCCCTGCCGCCTTCAAGTACTTTGACACCACCATCGACCGGAAGAGGTACACCAGCACCA
AAGAGGTGCTGGACGCCACCCTGATCCACCAGAGCATCACCGGCCTGTACGAGACACGGATCGACCTGTC
TCAGCTGGGAGGCGACAAAAGGCCGGCGGCCACGAAAAAGGCCGGCCAGGCAAAAAAGAAAAAGTAAGAA
TTCCTAGAGCTCGCTGATCAGCCTCGACTGTGCCTTCTAGTTGCCAGCCATCTGTTGTTTGCCCCTCCCC
CGTGCCTTCCTTGACCCTGGAAGGTGCCACTCCCACTGTCCTTTCCTAATAAAATGAGGAAATTGCATCG
CATTGTCTGAGTAGGTGTCATTCTATTCTGGGGGGTGGGGTGGGGCAGGACAGCAAGGGGGAGGATTGGG
AAGAGAATAGCAGGCATGCTGGGGAGCGGCCGCAGGAACCCCTAGTGATGGAGTTGGCCACTCCCTCTCT
GCGCGCTCGCTCGCTCACTGAGGCCGGGCGACCAAAGGTCGCCCGACGCCCGGGCTTTGCCCGGGCGGCC
TCAGTGAGCGAGCGAGCGCGCAGCTGCCTGCAGGGGCGCCTGATGCGGTATTTTCTCCTTACGCATCTGT
GCGGTATTTCACACCGCATA
[95 nt withheld, positions 5971-6065]
T
[46 nt withheld, positions 6067-6112]
C
[141 nt withheld, positions 6114-6254]
CCTTTGACGTTGGAGTCCACGTTCTTT
[37 nt withheld, positions 6282-6318]
ACTCTATCTCGGGCTATTCTTTTGATTTATAAGGGATTTTGCCGATTTCGGTCTATTGGTTAAAAAATGA
GCTGATTTAACAAAAATTTAACGCGAATTTTAACAAAATATTAACGTTTACAATTTTATGGTGCACTCTC
AGTACAATCTGCTCTGATGCCGCATAGTTAAGCCAGCCCCGACACCCGCCAACACCCGCTGACGCGCCCT
GACGGGCTTGTCTGCTCCCGGCATCCGCTTACAGACAAGCTGTGACCGTCTCCGGGAGCTGCATGTGTCA
GAGGTTTTCACCGTCATCACCGAAACGCGCGAGACGAAAGGGCCTCGTGATACGCCTATTTTTATAGGTT
AATGTCATGATAATAATGGTTTCTTAGACGTCAGGTGGCACTTTTCGGGGAAATGTGCGCGGAACCCCTA
TTTGTTTATTTTTCTAAATACATTCAAATATGTATCCGCTCATGAGACAATAACCCTGATAAATGCTTCA
ATAATATTGAAAAAGGAAGAGTATGAGTATTCAACATTTCCGTGTCGCCCTTATTCCCTTTTTTGCGGCA
TTTTGCCTTCCTGTTTTTGCTCACCCAGAAACGCTGGTGAAAGTAAAAGATGCTGAAGATCAGTTGGGTG
CACGAGTGGGTTACATCGAACTGGATCTCAACAGCGGTAAGATCCTTGAGAGTTTTCGCCCCGAAGAACG
TTTTCCAATGATGAGCACTTTTAAAGTTCTGCTATGTGGCGCGGTATTATCCCGTATTGACGCCGGGCAA
GAGCAACTCGGTCGCCGCATACACTATTCTCAGAATGACTTGGTTGAGTACTCACCAGTCACAGAAAAGC
ATCTTACGGATGGCATGACAGTAAGAGAATTATGCAGTGCTGCCATAACCATGAGTGATAACACTGCGGC
CAACTTACTTCTGACAACGATCGGAGGACCGAAGGAGCTAACCGCTTTTTTGCACAACATGGGGGATCAT
GTAACTCGCCTTGATCGTTGGGAACCGGAGCTGAATGAAGCCATACCAAACGACGAGCGTGACACCACGA
TGCCTGTAGCAATGGCAACAACGTTGCGCAAACTATTAACTGGCGAACTACTTACTCTAGCTTCCCGGCA
ACAATTAATAGACTGGATGGAGGCGGATAAAGTTGCAGGACCACTTCTGCGCTCGGCCCTTCCGGCTGGC
TGGTTTATTGCTGATAAATCTGGAGCCGGTGAGCGTGGAAGCCGCGGTATCATTGCAGCACTGGGGCCAG
ATGGTAAGCCCTCCCGTATCGTAGTTATCTACACGACGGGGAGTCAGGCAACTATGGATGAACGAAATAG
ACAGATCGCTGAGATAGGTGCCTCACTGATTAAGCATTGGTAACTGTCAGACCAAGTTTACTCATATATA
CTTTAGATTGATTTAAAACTTCATTTTTAATTTAAAAGGATCTAGGTGAAGATCCTTTTTGATAATCTCA
TGACCAAAATCCCTTAACGTGAGTTTTCGTTCCACTGAGCGTCAGACCCCGTAGAAAAGATCAAAGGATC
TTCTTGAGATCCTTTTTTTCTGCGCGTAATCTGCTGCTTGCAAACAAAAAAACCACCGCTACCAGCGGTG
GTTTGTTTGCCGGATCAAGAGCTACCAACTCTTTTTCCGAAGGTAACTGGCTTCAGCAGAGCGCAGATAC
CAAATACTGTTCTTCTAGTGTAGCCGTAGTTAGGCCACCACTTCAAGAACTCTGTAGCACCGCCTACATA
CCTCGCTCTGCTAATCCTGTTACCAGTGGCTGCTGCCAGTGGCGATAAGTCGTGTCTTACCGGGTTGGAC
TCAAGACGATAGTTACCGGATAAGGCGCAGCGGTCGGGCTGAACGGGGGGTTCGTGCACACAGCCCAGCT
TGGAGCGAACGACCTACACCGAACTGAGATACCTACAGCGTGAGCTATGAGAAAGCGCCACGCTTCCCGA
AGGGAGAAAGGCGGACAGGTATCCGGTAAGCGGCAGGGTCGGAACAGGAGAGCGCACGAGGGAGCTTCCA
GGGGGAAACGCCTGGTATCTTTATAGTCCTGTCGGGTTTCGCCACCTCTGACTTGAGCGTCGATTTTTGT
GATGCTCGTCAGGGGGGCGGAGCCTATGGAAAAACGCCAGCAACGCGGCCTTTTTACGGTTCCTGGCCTT
TTGCTGGCCTTTTGCTCA
